Addgene plasmid #23737: pDONR223-CSNK1G1
Depositing lab: William Hahn & David Root. Depositing organization: Dana-Farber Cancer Institute. Publication: COT drives resistance to RAF inhibition through MAP kinase pathway reactivation. Johannessen CM, Boehm JS, Kim SY, Thomas SR, Wardwell L, Johnson LA, Emery CM, Stransky N, Cogdill AP, Barretina J, Caponigro G, Hieronymus H, Murray RR, Salehi-Ashtiani K, Hill DE, Vidal M, Zhao JJ, Yang X, Alkan O, Kim S, Harris JL, Wilson CJ, Myer VE, Finan PM, Root DE, Roberts TM, Golub T, Flaherty KT, Dummer R, Weber BL, Sellers WR, Schlegel R, Wargo JA, Hahn WC, Garraway LA. Nature. 2010 Dec 16;468(7326):968-72. doi: 10.1038/nature09627 PubMed 21107320.
Backbone
  Vector backbone: pDONR223
  Backbone manufacturer: Invitrogen
  Backbone size w/o insert (bp): 5005
  Vector type: Gateway Donor vector
Growth in bacteria
  Bacterial resistance: Spectinomycin, 50 μg/mL
  Growth temperature: 37°C
  Growth strain: DH5alpha
  Copy number: High Copy
Gene/Insert
  Gene/Insert name: CSNK1G1 (alt name: casein kinase 1, gamma 1)
  Species: H. sapiens (human)
  Insert size (bp): 924
  Entrez Gene: CSNK1G1 (a.k.a. CK1gamma1)
  Cloning method: Gateway Cloning
  Sequencing primers: 5′ M13pUC-fwd; 3′ M13rev
Terms and licenses: Academic/Nonprofit Terms; Industry Terms: Not Available to Industry
Depositor comments: The ORF has no Stop codon. This design enables easy recombination into a destination vector to add an epitope tag of choice and Stop codon to the ORF. Do NOT use this plasmid directly for transfections. A set of 4 custom lentiviral vectors is available ( pLX301 (http://www.addgene.org/25895/) , pLX302 (http://www.addgene.org/25896/) , pLX303 (http://www.addgene.org/25897/) , pLX304 (http://www.addgene.org/25890/) ) to be used to express these ORFs in mammalian cells. These plasmids are not included in the kit and must be ordered separately.
How to cite: pDONR223-CSNK1G1 was a gift from William Hahn & David Root (Addgene plasmid # 23737 ; http://n2t.net/addgene:23737 ; RRID:Addgene_23737)
