[The description below was written by a language model from this plasmid's Addgene catalogue record.]
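Description:
pDONR223-CSNK1G1 is a Gateway entry-type clone built on the Invitrogen pDONR223 donor backbone (about 5 kb without insert). It carries the open reading frame of human CSNK1G1, which encodes casein kinase 1 gamma 1 (CK1gamma1). It is a bacterial propagation plasmid, maintained at high copy in standard E. coli cloning strains under spectinomycin selection. The record includes no feature table, so the origin of replication and the exact recombination sites are not listed. As a product of Gateway cloning into a donor vector, the insert would normally be flanked by att sites that allow its transfer by recombination into destination vectors. M13 forward and reverse primer sites on either side of the insert are used for sequence verification.

The insert is recorded as 924 bp and was deliberately cloned without a stop codon. This "open" configuration lets the ORF be recombined in frame into a destination vector that supplies a C-terminal epitope tag of choice along with the stop codon. The record states no promoter, and the depositors say the plasmid should not be transfected directly, so it serves purely as a shuttle and archival clone rather than an expression construct. For expression in mammalian cells, the depositors point to a companion set of lentiviral Gateway destination vectors (pLX301 to pLX304), which are obtained separately. The clone belongs to a kinase ORF collection associated with a study that linked MAP kinase pathway reactivation to resistance to RAF inhibition. Its typical use is therefore to generate tagged CSNK1G1 expression constructs for gain-of-function experiments or screens.
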