>Addgene plasmid #23737 | pDONR223-CSNK1G1 | depositor partial sequence | sequence record 10912 | Author sequence
ATGGTGCTGGAGCTCCTTGGCCCTAGCTTGGAGGACTTGTTTGACCTCTGTGACCGAACATTTACTTTGA
AGACGGTGTTAATGATAGCCATCCAGCTGCTTTCTCGAATGGAATACGTGCACTCAAAGAACCTCATTTA
CCGAGATGTCAAGCCAGAGAACTTCCTGATTGGTCGACAAGGCAATAAGAAAGAGCATGTTATACACATT
ATAGACTTTGGACTGGCCAAGGAATACATTGACCCCGAAACCAAAAAACACATACCTTATAGGGAACACA
AAAGTTTAACTGGAACTGCAAGATATATGTCTATCAACACGCATCTTGGCAAAGAGCAAAGCCGGAGAGA
TGATTTGGAAGCCCTAGGCCATATGTTCATGTATTTCCTTCGAGGCAGCCTCCCCTGGCAAGGACTCAAG
GCTGACACATTAAAAGAGAGATATCAAAAAATTGGTGACACCAAAAGGAATACTCCCATTGAAGCTCTCT
GTGAGAACTTTCCAGAGGAGATGGCAACCTACCTTCGATATGTCAGGCGACTGGACTTCTTTGAAAAACC
TGATTATGAGTATTTACGGACCCTCTTCACAGACCTCTTTGAAAAGAAAGGCTACACCTTTGACTATGCC
TATGATTGGGTTGGGAGACCTATTCCTACTCCAGTAGGGTCAGTTCACGTAGATTCTGGTGCATCTGCAA
TAACTCGAGAAAGCCACACACATAGGGATCGGCCATCACAACAGCAGCCTCTTCGAAATCAGGTGGTTAG
CTCAACCAATGGAGAGCTGAATGTTGATGATCCCACGGGAGCCCACTCCAATGCACCAATCACAGCTCAT
GCCGAGGTGGAGGTAGTGGAGGAAGCTAAGTGCTGCTGTTTCTTTAAGAGGAAAAGGAAGAAGACTGCTC
AGCGCCACAAGTGA
