>Addgene plasmid #23737 | pDONR223-CSNK1G1 | addgene partial sequence | sequence record 29625 | 23737 with M13pUC-fwd
CTCGGGCCCAATAATGATTTTATTTTTGACTGATAGTGACCTGTTCGTTGCAACAAATTGATGAGCAATG
CTTTTTTATAATGCCAACTTTGTACAAAAAAGTTGGCATGGTGCTGGAGCTCCTTGGCCCTAGCTTGGAG
GACTTGTTTGACCTCTGTGACCGAACATTTACTTTGAAGACGGTGTTAATGATAGCCATCCAGCTGCTTT
CTCGAATGGAATACGTGCACTCAAAGAACCTCATTTACCGAGATGTCAAGCCAGAGAACTTCCTGATTGG
TCGACAAGGCAATAAGAAAGAGCATGTTATACACATTATAGACTTTGGACTGGCCAAGGAATACATTGAC
CCCGAAACCAAAAAACACATACCTTATAGGGAACACAAAAGTTTAACTGGAACTGCAAGATATATGTCTA
TCAACACGCATCTTGGCAAAGAGCAAAGCCGGAGAGATGATTTGGAAGCCCTAGGCCATATGTTCATGTA
TTTCCTTCGAGGCAGCCTCCCCTGGCAAGGACTCAAGGCTGACACATTAAAAGAGAGATATCAAAAAATT
GGTGACACCAAAAGGAATACTCCCATTGAAGCTCTCTGTGAGAACTTTCCAGAGGAGATGGCAACCTACC
TTCGATATGTCAGG
